Addgene plasmid #185228: pST_pvLEA22mer_shuffle_5 (pBS0731)
Purpose: For the mammalian expression of the sleeping chironomid protein pvLEA22mer_shuffle_5. This is one of the top performing targets in our apoptosis assay (it protected from apoptosis).
Depositing lab: Pamela Silver. Depositing organization: Harvard Medical School. Publication: Natural and Designed Proteins Inspired by Extremotolerant Organisms Can Form Condensates and Attenuate Apoptosis in Human Cells. Veling MT, Nguyen DT, Thadani NN, Oster ME, Rollins NJ, Brock KP, Bethel NP, Lim S, Baker D, Way JC, Marks DS, Chang RL, Silver PA. ACS Synth Biol. 2022 Mar 18;11(3):1292-1302. doi: 10.1021/acssynbio.1c00572. Epub 2022 Feb 18. PubMed 35176859.
Backbone
  Vector backbone: YK 02
  Vector type: Mammalian Expression
Growth in bacteria
  Bacterial resistance: Ampicillin, 100 μg/mL
  Growth temperature: 37°C
  Growth strain: DH5alpha
  Copy number: High Copy
Gene/Insert
  Gene/Insert name: pvLEA22mer_shuffle_5
  Species: P. vanderplanki
  Insert size (bp): 372
  Cloning method: Gibson Cloning
Terms and licenses: Academic/Nonprofit Terms; Industry Terms: Not Available to Industry
Depositor comments: This is one of the top performing targets in our apoptosis assay (it protected from apoptosis). See supplemental table 2 in our paper to see its performance in our assay. The negative control for this assay is pSecTag2 B which can be obtained from Thermo here https://www.thermofisher.com/order/catalog/product/V90020
How to cite: pST_pvLEA22mer_shuffle_5 (pBS0731) was a gift from Pamela Silver (Addgene plasmid # 185228 ; http://n2t.net/addgene:185228 ; RRID:Addgene_185228)
