[The description below was written by a language model from this plasmid's Addgene catalogue record and pLannotate feature annotations shown in this document.]
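Description:
pST_pvLEA22mer_shuffle_5 (pBS0731) is a 5,282-nt mammalian expression plasmid built on a backbone recorded as YK 02. It is designed to produce pvLEA22mer_shuffle_5, a 372-bp insert attributed to the sleeping chironomid Polypedilum vanderplanki and introduced by Gibson cloning. The name suggests a shuffled variant of a late embryogenesis abundant (LEA) 22-mer repeat, but the record does not describe the design in detail. In E. coli the plasmid is maintained at high copy through a ColE1/pUC-type origin and selected with ampicillin via the β-lactamase gene and its native promoter. An f1 origin is also present, which permits single-stranded DNA production.

The expression cassette consists of the human CMV immediate early enhancer and promoter, followed by a T7 promoter that can serve for in vitro transcription or sequencing, and ends in the bovine growth hormone polyadenylation signal. The insert itself is not annotated in the feature table, but the unannotated interval between the T7 promoter and the bGH signal is where it would be expected to lie. No tags or signal peptides are annotated there. A second cassette places the Sh ble (BleoR) gene under both the SV40 early promoter and the bacterial EM7 promoter, with an SV40 polyadenylation signal, giving Zeocin/bleomycin-family resistance usable in mammalian cells as well as bacteria. Short hits such as the HIV-1 LTR, lacI and bom fragments appear to be backbone remnants rather than functional units.

The depositor describes this protein as one of the top performers in an apoptosis assay in human cells, where it protected against apoptosis. The construct is therefore suited to studies of extremotolerance-inspired proteins.
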