Features (pLannotate 1.2.2; 20 found; start..end, strand, type, name):
     13..65      -  misc_feature   bom (fragment): basis of mobility region from pBR322
    220..599     +  enhancer       CMV enhancer: human cytomegalovirus immediate early enhancer
    600..803     +  promoter       CMV promoter: human cytomegalovirus (CMV) immediate early promoter
    799..832     +  LTR            5' LTR (truncated) (fragment): truncated 5' long terminal repeat (LTR) from HIV-1
    848..866     +  promoter       T7 promoter: promoter for bacteriophage T7 RNA polymerase
   1281..1505    +  polyA_signal   bGH poly(A) signal: bovine growth hormone polyadenylation signal
   1509..1530    +  promoter       SV40 promoter (fragment): SV40 enhancer and early promoter
   1551..1979    +  rep_origin     f1 ori (sequence partly withheld): f1 bacteriophage origin of replication; arrow indicates direction of (+) strand synthesis
   1993..2322    +  promoter       SV40 promoter: SV40 enhancer and early promoter
   2370..2417    +  promoter       EM7 promoter: synthetic bacterial promoter&nbsp
   2436..2810    +  CDS            BleoR: antibiotic-binding protein; Sh ble from Streptoalloteichus hindustanus; confers resistance to bleomycin, phleomycin, and Zeocin™
   2820..2945    +  CDS            ble (fragment): BLE_KLEPN - Experimental evidence at protein level: Swiss-Prot protein existence level 1. Binding protein with a strong affinity to the bleomycin family of antibiotics. Binds to CL990; an antimitotic-antibiotic compound. From Klebsiella pneumoniae.
   2940..3061    +  polyA_signal   SV40 poly(A) signal: SV40 polyadenylation signal
   3134..3150    -  protein_bind   lac operator: The lac repressor binds to the lac operator to inhibit transcription in E. coli. This inhibition can be relieved by adding lactose or isopropyl-β-D-thiogalactopyranoside (IPTG). lac repressor encoded by lacI
   3158..3188    -  promoter       lac promoter: promoter for the E. coli lac operon
   3203..3224    -  protein_bind   CAP binding site: CAP binding activates transcription in the presence of cAMP. E. coli catabolite activator protein
   3237..3329    -  CDS            lacI (fragment): lac repressor; lacI; The lac repressor binds to the lac operator to inhibit transcription in E. coli. This inhibition can be relieved by adding lactose or isopropyl-β-D-thiogalactopyranoside (IPTG).
   3512..4100    -  rep_origin     ori: high-copy-number ColE1/pMB1/pBR322/pUC origin of replication
   4271..5131    -  CDS            AmpR: β-lactamase; bla; confers resistance to ampicillin, carbenicillin, and related antibiotics
   5132..5236    -  promoter       AmpR promoter: bla
>Addgene plasmid #185228 | pST_pvLEA22mer_shuffle_5 (pBS0731) | addgene full sequence | sequence record 366861 | Addgene NGS Result
CTCCCGATCCCCTATGGTGCACTCTCAGTACAATCTGCTCTGATGCCGCATAGTTAAGCCAGTATCTGCT
CCCTGCTTGTGTGTTGGAGGTCGCTGAGTAGTGCGCGAGCAAAATTTAAGCTACAACAAGGCAAGGCTTG
ACCGACAATTGCATGAAGAATCTGCTTAGGGTTAGGCGTTTTGCGCTGCTTCGCGATGTACGGGCCAGAT
ATACGCGTTGACATTGATTATTGACTAGTTATTAATAGTAATCAATTACGGGGTCATTAGTTCATAGCCC
ATATATGGAGTTCCGCGTTACATAACTTACGGTAAATGGCCCGCCTGGCTGACCGCCCAACGACCCCCGC
CCATTGACGTCAATAATGACGTATGTTCCCATAGTAACGCCAATAGGGACTTTCCATTGACGTCAATGGG
TGGAGTATTTACGGTAAACTGCCCACTTGGCAGTACATCAAGTGTATCATATGCCAAGTACGCCCCCTAT
TGACGTCAATGACGGTAAATGGCCCGCCTGGCATTATGCCCAGTACATGACCTTATGGGACTTTCCTACT
TGGCAGTACATCTACGTATTAGTCATCGCTATTACCATGGTGATGCGGTTTTGGCAGTACATCAATGGGC
GTGGATAGCGGTTTGACTCACGGGGATTTCCAAGTCTCCACCCCATTGACGTCAATGGGAGTTTGTTTTG
GCACCAAAATCAACGGGACTTTCCAAAATGTCGTAACAACTCCGCCCCATTGACGCAAATGGGCGGTAGG
CGTGTACGGTGGGAGGTCTATATAAGCAGAGCTCTCTGGCTAACTAGAGAACCCACTGCTTACTGGCTTA
TCGAAATTAATACGACTCACTATAGGGAGACCCAAGCTGGCTAGCCACCATGACAAAAGCTGAGAAGGCC
GGCGAGAAGGGAGACAAGGCCGAGGACAAGGGCGAGACCAAGGCCGGATGATGAATTGCCAATTGAAATT
TGACGGCCTATGTCACTGAAACTATCCAAACACCCCATGTCGATACTGAACGTATCGACGCATACCTCCT
TCCTTGAAAACGCACAATCATACAACTGGGCACATAATGCGTACGCCCATCTAGTACACCCATCTCTGTA
GGTCCAGTTCAAGAGCTGGAAGAGCACCCTCCACTTAGACGTGCCGTAAGATAGAGGTTAGTGAGAATAG
CCATCCAATATGAGCGTTGATAGCTAGACGAGGATAAGGCAGTGATAGAAGGGGCACCAAGCTTCATTCG
CACCCGCTGATCAGCCTCGACTGTGCCTTCTAGTTGCCAGCCATCTGTTGTTTGCCCCTCCCCCGTGCCT
TCCTTGACCCTGGAAGGTGCCACTCCCACTGTCCTTTCCTAATAAAATGAGGAAATTGCATCGCATTGTC
TGAGTAGGTGTCATTCTATTCTGGGGGGTGGGGTGGGGCAGGACAGCAAGGGGGAGGATTGGGAAGACAA
TAGCAGGCATGCTGGGGATGCGGTGGGCTCTATGGCTTCTGAGGCGGAAAGAACCAGCTGGGGCTCTAGG
GGGTATCCCC
[124 nt withheld, positions 1551-1674]
C
[91 nt withheld, positions 1676-1766]
A
[49 nt withheld, positions 1768-1816]
CCTTTGACGTTGGAGTCCACGTTCTTT
[37 nt withheld, positions 1844-1880]
ACCCTATCTCGGTCTATTCTTTTGATTTATAAGGGATTTTGCCGATTTCGGCCTATTGGTTAAAAAATGA
GCTGATTTAACAAAAATTTAACGCGAATTAATTCTGTGGAATGTGTGTCAGTTAGGGTGTGGAAAGTCCC
CAGGCTCCCCAGCAGGCAGAAGTATGCAAAGCATGCATCTCAATTAGTCAGCAACCAGGTGTGGAAAGTC
CCCAGGCTCCCCAGCAGGCAGAAGTATGCAAAGCATGCATCTCAATTAGTCAGCAACCATAGTCCCGCCC
CTAACTCCGCCCATCCCGCCCCTAACTCCGCCCAGTTCCGCCCATTCTCCGCCCCATGGCTGACTAATTT
TTTTTATTTATGCAGAGGCCGAGGCCGCCTCTGCCTCTGAGCTATTCCAGAAGTAGTGAGGAGGCTTTTT
TGGAGGCCTAGGCTTTTGCAAAAAGCTCCCGGGAGCTTGTATATCCATTTTCGGATCTGATCAGCACGTG
TTGACAATTAATCATCGGCATAGTATATCGGCATAGTATAATACGACAAGGTGAGGAACTAAACCATGGC
CAAGTTGACCAGTGCCGTTCCGGTGCTCACCGCGCGCGACGTCGCCGGAGCGGTCGAGTTCTGGACCGAC
CGGCTCGGGTTCTCCCGGGACTTCGTGGAGGACGACTTCGCCGGTGTGGTCCGGGACGACGTGACCCTGT
TCATCAGCGCGGTCCAGGACCAGGTGGTGCCGGACAACACCCTGGCCTGGGTGTGGGTGCGCGGCCTGGA
CGAGCTGTACGCCGAGTGGTCGGAGGTCGTGTCCACGAACTTCCGGGACGCCTCCGGGCCGGCCATGACC
GAGATCGGCGAGCAGCCGTGGGGGCGGGAGTTCGCCCTGCGCGACCCGGCCGGCAACTGCGTGCACTTCG
TGGCCGAGGAGCAGGACTGACACGTGCTACGAGATTTCGATTCCACCGCCGCCTTCTATGAAAGGTTGGG
CTTCGGAATCGTTTTCCGGGACGCCGGCTGGATGATCCTCCAGCGCGGGGATCTCATGCTGGAGTTCTTC
GCCCACCCCAACTTGTTTATTGCAGCTTATAATGGTTACAAATAAAGCAATAGCATCACAAATTTCACAA
ATAAAGCATTTTTTTCACTGCATTCTAGTTGTGGTTTGTCCAAACTCATCAATGTATCTTATCATGTCTG
TATACCGTCGACCTCTAGCTAGAGCTTGGCGTAATCATGGTCATAGCTGTTTCCTGTGTGAAATTGTTAT
CCGCTCACAATTCCACACAACATACGAGCCGGAAGCATAAAGTGTAAAGCCTGGGGTGCCTAATGAGTGA
GCTAACTTACATTAATTGCGTTGCGCTCACTGCCCGCTTTCCAGTCGGGAAACCTGTCGTGCCAGCTGCA
TTAATGAATCGGCCAACGCGCGGGGAGAGGCGGTTTGCGTATTGGGCGCTCTTCCGCTTCCTCGCTCACT
GACTCGCTGCGCTCGGTCGTTCGGCTGCGGCGAGCGGTATCAGCTCACTCAAAGGCGGTAATACGGTTAT
CCACAGAATCAGGGGATAACGCAGGAAAGAACATGTGAGCAAAAGGCCAGCAAAAGGCCAGGAACCGTAA
AAAGGCCGCGTTGCTGGCGTTTTTCCATAGGCTCCGCCCCCCTGACGAGCATCACAAAAATCGACGCTCA
AGTCAGAGGTGGCGAAACCCGACAGGACTATAAAGATACCAGGCGTTTCCCCCTGGAAGCTCCCTCGTGC
GCTCTCCTGTTCCGACCCTGCCGCTTACCGGATACCTGTCCGCCTTTCTCCCTTCGGGAAGCGTGGCGCT
TTCTCATAGCTCACGCTGTAGGTATCTCAGTTCGGTGTAGGTCGTTCGCTCCAAGCTGGGCTGTGTGCAC
GAACCCCCCGTTCAGCCCGACCGCTGCGCCTTATCCGGTAACTATCGTCTTGAGTCCAACCCGGTAAGAC
ACGACTTATCGCCACTGGCAGCAGCCACTGGTAACAGGATTAGCAGAGCGAGGTATGTAGGCGGTGCTAC
AGAGTTCTTGAAGTGGTGGCCTAACTACGGCTACACTAGAAGAACAGTATTTGGTATCTGCGCTCTGCTG
AAGCCAGTTACCTTCGGAAAAAGAGTTGGTAGCTCTTGATCCGGCAAACAAACCACCGCTGGTAGCGGTG
GTTTTTTTGTTTGCAAGCAGCAGATTACGCGCAGAAAAAAAGGATCTCAAGAAGATCCTTTGATCTTTTC
TACGGGGTCTGACGCTCAGTGGAACGAAAACTCACGTTAAGGGATTTTGGTCATGAGATTATCAAAAAGG
ATCTTCACCTAGATCCTTTTAAATTAAAAATGAAGTTTTAAATCAATCTAAAGTATATATGAGTAAACTT
GGTCTGACAGTTACCAATGCTTAATCAGTGAGGCACCTATCTCAGCGATCTGTCTATTTCGTTCATCCAT
AGTTGCCTGACTCCCCGTCGTGTAGATAACTACGATACGGGAGGGCTTACCATCTGGCCCCAGTGCTGCA
ATGATACCGCGAGACCCACGCTCACCGGCTCCAGATTTATCAGCAATAAACCAGCCAGCCGGAAGGGCCG
AGCGCAGAAGTGGTCCTGCAACTTTATCCGCCTCCATCCAGTCTATTAATTGTTGCCGGGAAGCTAGAGT
AAGTAGTTCGCCAGTTAATAGTTTGCGCAACGTTGTTGCCATTGCTACAGGCATCGTGGTGTCACGCTCG
TCGTTTGGTATGGCTTCATTCAGCTCCGGTTCCCAACGATCAAGGCGAGTTACATGATCCCCCATGTTGT
GCAAAAAAGCGGTTAGCTCCTTCGGTCCTCCGATCGTTGTCAGAAGTAAGTTGGCCGCAGTGTTATCACT
CATGGTTATGGCAGCACTGCATAATTCTCTTACTGTCATGCCATCCGTAAGATGCTTTTCTGTGACTGGT
GAGTACTCAACCAAGTCATTCTGAGAATAGTGTATGCGGCGACCGAGTTGCTCTTGCCCGGCGTCAATAC
GGGATAATACCGCGCCACATAGCAGAACTTTAAAAGTGCTCATCATTGGAAAACGTTCTTCGGGGCGAAA
ACTCTCAAGGATCTTACCGCTGTTGAGATCCAGTTCGATGTAACCCACTCGTGCACCCAACTGATCTTCA
GCATCTTTTACTTTCACCAGCGTTTCTGGGTGAGCAAAAACAGGAAGGCAAAATGCCGCAAAAAAGGGAA
TAAGGGCGACACGGAAATGTTGAATACTCATACTCTTCCTTTTTCAATATTATTGAAGCATTTATCAGGG
TTATTGTCTCATGAGCGGATACATATTTGAATGTATTTAGAAAAATAAACAAATAGGGGTTCCGCGCACA
TTTCCCCGAAAAGTGCCACCTGACGTCGACGGATCGGGAGAT
